>Addgene plasmid #41256 | TAL3082 | depositor partial sequence | sequence record 54895 | TAL3082 sequence 2430 bps
TCTAGAGCTAGCACCATGGACTACAAAGACCATGACGGTGATTATAAAGATCATGACATCGATTACAAGG
ATGACGATGACAAGATGGCCCCCAAGAAGAAGAGGAAGGTGGGCATTCACCGCGGGGTACCTATGGTGGA
CTTGAGGACACTCGGTTATTCGCAACAGCAACAGGAGAAAATCAAGCCTAAGGTCAGGAGCACCGTCGCG
CAACACCACGAGGCGCTTGTGGGGCATGGCTTCACTCATGCGCATATTGTCGCGCTTTCACAGCACCCTG
CGGCGCTTGGGACGGTGGCTGTCAAATACCAAGATATGATTGCGGCCCTGCCCGAAGCCACGCACGAGGC
AATTGTAGGGGTCGGTAAACAGTGGTCGGGAGCGCGAGCACTTGAGGCGCTGCTGACTGTGGCGGGTGAG
CTTAGGGGGCCTCCGCTCCAGCTCGACACCGGGCAGCTGCTGAAGATCGCGAAGAGAGGGGGAGTAACAG
CGGTAGAGGCAGTGCACGCCTGGCGCAATGCGCTCACCGGGGCCCCCTTGAACCTGACCCCAGACCAGGT
AGTCGCAATCGCGTCGAACATTGGGGGAAAGCAAGCCCTGGAAACCGTGCAAAGGTTGTTGCCGGTCCTT
TGTCAAGACCACGGCCTTACACCGGAGCAAGTCGTGGCCATTGCATCCCACGACGGTGGCAAACAGGCTC
TTGAGACGGTTCAGAGACTTCTCCCAGTTCTCTGTCAAGCCCACGGGCTGACTCCCGATCAAGTTGTAGC
GATTGCGTCGCATGACGGAGGGAAACAAGCATTGGAGACTGTCCAACGGCTCCTTCCCGTGTTGTGTCAA
GCCCACGGTTTGACGCCTGCACAAGTGGTCGCCATCGCCAACAACAACGGCGGTAAGCAGGCGCTGGAAA
CAGTACAGCGCCTGCTGCCTGTACTGTGCCAGGATCATGGACTGACCCCAGACCAGGTAGTCGCAATCGC
GAACAATAATGGGGGAAAGCAAGCCCTGGAAACCGTGCAAAGGTTGTTGCCGGTCCTTTGTCAAGACCAC
GGCCTTACACCGGAGCAAGTCGTGGCCATTGCATCCCACGACGGTGGCAAACAGGCTCTTGAGACGGTTC
AGAGACTTCTCCCAGTTCTCTGTCAAGCCCACGGGCTGACTCCCGATCAAGTTGTAGCGATTGCGTCGAA
CATTGGAGGGAAACAAGCATTGGAGACTGTCCAACGGCTCCTTCCCGTGTTGTGTCAAGCCCACGGTTTG
ACGCCTGCACAAGTGGTCGCCATCGCCAACAACAACGGCGGTAAGCAGGCGCTGGAAACAGTACAGCGCC
TGCTGCCTGTACTGTGCCAGGATCATGGACTGACCCCAGACCAGGTAGTCGCAATCGCGTCACATGACGG
GGGAAAGCAAGCCCTGGAAACCGTGCAAAGGTTGTTGCCGGTCCTTTGTCAAGACCACGGCCTTACACCG
GAGCAAGTCGTGGCCATTGCAAGCAACATCGGTGGCAAACAGGCTCTTGAGACGGTTCAGAGACTTCTCC
CAGTTCTCTGTCAAGCCCACGGGCTGACTCCCGATCAAGTTGTAGCGATTGCGTCGCATGACGGAGGGAA
ACAAGCATTGGAGACTGTCCAACGGCTCCTTCCCGTGTTGTGTCAAGCCCACGGTTTGACGCCTGCACAA
GTGGTCGCCATCGCCTCCAATATTGGCGGTAAGCAGGCGCTGGAAACAGTACAGCGCCTGCTGCCTGTAC
TGTGCCAGGATCATGGACTGACCCCAGACCAGGTAGTCGCAATCGCGTCGAACATTGGGGGAAAGCAAGC
CCTGGAAACCGTGCAAAGGTTGTTGCCGGTCCTTTGTCAAGACCACGGCCTTACACCGGAGCAAGTCGTG
GCCATTGCATCCCACGACGGTGGCAAACAGGCTCTTGAGACGGTTCAGAGACTTCTCCCAGTTCTCTGTC
AAGCCCACGGGCTGACTCCCGATCAAGTTGTAGCGATTGCGTCGCATGACGGAGGGAAACAAGCATTGGA
GACTGTCCAACGGCTCCTTCCCGTGTTGTGTCAAGCCCACGGTTTGACGCCTGCACAAGTGGTCGCCATC
GCCAACAACAACGGCGGTAAGCAGGCGCTGGAAACAGTACAGCGCCTGCTGCCTGTACTGTGCCAGGATC
ATGGACTGACACCCGAACAGGTGGTCGCCATTGCTTCTAATGGGGGAGGACGGCCAGCCTTGGAGTCCAT
CGTAGCCCAATTGTCCAGGCCCGATCCCGCGTTGGCTGCGTTAACGAATGACCATCTGGTGGCGTTGGCA
TGTCTTGGTGGACGACCCGCGCTCGATGCAGTCAAAAAGGGTCTGCCTCATGCTCCCGCATTGATCAAAA
GAACCAACCGGCGGATTCCCGAGAGAACTTCCCATCGAGTCGCGGGATCC
