>Addgene plasmid #41256 | TAL3082 | addgene partial sequence | sequence record 56036 | JDS-TALEN-F 5'-TAGGGGTCGGTAAACAGTGG-3'
TGACTGTGGCGGGTGAGCTTAGGGGGCCTCCGCTCCAGCTCGACACCGGGCAGCTGCTGAAGATCGCGAA
GAGAGGGGGAGTAACAGCGGTAGAGGCAGTGCACGCCTGGCGCAATGCGCTCACCGGGGCCCCCTTGAAC
CTGACCCCAGACCAGGTAGTCGCAATCGCGTCGAACATTGGGGGAAAGCAAGCCCTGGAAACCGTGCAAA
GGTTGTTGCCGGTCCTTTGTCAAGACCACGGCCTTACACCGGAGCAAGTCGTGGCCATTGCATCCCACGA
CGGTGGCAAACAGGCTCTTGAGACGGTTCAGAGACTTCTCCCAGTTCTCTGTCAAGCCCACGGGCTGACT
CCCGATCAAGTTGTAGCGATTGCGTCGCATGACGGAGGGAAACAAGCATTGGAGACTGTCCAACGGCTCC
TTCCCGTGTTGTGTCAAGCCCACGGTTTGACGCCTGCACAAGTGGTCGCCATCGCCAACAACAACGGCGG
TAAGCAGGCGCTGGAAACAGTACAGCGCCTGCTGCCTGTACTGTGCCAGGATCATGGACTGACCCCAGAC
CAGGTAGTCGCAATCGCGAACAATAATGGGGGAAAGCAAGCCCTGGAAACCGTGCAAAGGTTGTTGCCGG
TCCTTTGTCAAGACCACGGCCTTACACCGGAGCAAGTCGTGGCCATTGCATCCCACGACGGTGGCAAACA
GGCTCTTGAGACGGTTCAGAGACTTCTCCCAGTTCTCTGTCAAGCCCACGGGCTGACTCCCGATCAAGTT
GTAGCGATTGCGTCGAACATTGGAGGGAAACAAGCATTGGAGACTGTCCAACGGCTCCTTCCCGTGTTGT
GTCAAGCCCACGGTTTGACGCCTGCACAAGTGGTCGCCATCGCCAACAACAACGGCGGTAAGCAGGCGCT
GGAAACAGTACAGCGCCTGCTGCCTGTACTGTGC
