[The description below was written by a language model from this plasmid's Addgene catalogue record.]
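Description:
TAL3082 is a TALEN expression plasmid built on the JDS78 backbone, a 6,447 bp mammalian expression vector that also carries a T7 promoter. It is maintained in E. coli as a high-copy plasmid under ampicillin selection. The roughly 1.6 kb insert, named ZebrafishCommunity-gbas-Left, encodes an engineered array of TAL effector repeats designed to recognise an 18-nucleotide site in the zebrafish (D. rerio) gbas gene. It was cloned by restriction enzyme methods, and the flanking cloning sites were destroyed in the process.

The backbone supplies the remaining parts of the nuclease. An N-terminal 3X Flag tag allows detection of the protein, and a C-terminal wild-type FokI cleavage domain provides the nuclease activity, so the repeat array is expressed as a single DNA-binding/nuclease fusion. Transcription in mammalian cells is driven by the CMV promoter. The T7 designation indicates that the coding region can also be transcribed in vitro to make mRNA, which would suit delivery into zebrafish embryos, although the record does not spell out this use. The listed sequencing primers suggest a BGH terminator region downstream of the insert.

Because FokI cuts DNA only as a dimer, this "Left" monomer is meant to be used with a matching "Right" TALEN that binds the opposite strand across a spacer. Together they produce a targeted double-strand break at gbas, whose error-prone repair can disrupt the gene. The partner plasmid is not identified in the record. The associated work concerns targeted gene disruption in somatic zebrafish cells with engineered TALENs. No feature table was provided, so finer details of the backbone cannot be confirmed.
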