Addgene plasmid #41256: TAL3082
Depositing lab: Keith Joung. Depositing organization: Massachusetts General Hospital. Publication: Targeted gene disruption in somatic zebrafish cells using engineered TALENs. Sander JD, Cade L, Khayter C, Reyon D, Peterson RT, Joung JK, Yeh JR. Nat Biotechnol. 2011 Aug 5;29(8):697-8. doi: 10.1038/nbt.1934. PubMed 21822241.
Backbone
  Vector backbone: JDS78
  Backbone manufacturer: Addgene plasmid #32290
  Backbone size w/o insert (bp): 6447
  Vector type: Mammalian Expression ; T7
Growth in bacteria
  Bacterial resistance: Ampicillin, 100 μg/mL
  Growth temperature: 37°C
  Growth strain: XL1 Blue
  Copy number: High Copy
Gene/Insert
  Gene/Insert name: ZebrafishCommunity-gbas-Left (alt name: gbas)
  Species: D. rerio (zebrafish)
  Insert size (bp): 1640
  Promoter: CMV
  Tag / fusion protein: 3X Flag (N terminal on backbone); WT FOKI (C terminal on backbone)
  Cloning method: Restriction Enzyme; 5′ cloning site N/A (destroyed during cloning); 3′ cloning site N/A (destroyed during cloning)
  Sequencing primers: 5′ CMV-F; 3′ BGH-rev
Terms and licenses: Academic/Nonprofit Terms; Industry Terms: Not Available to Industry
Depositor comments: Target binding site: TACCGGCAGCACAACCGT It is strongly recommended that users perform a diagnostic digest to verify this plasmid prior to use. For example, a double digest of the plasmid with BamHI and KpnI should result in two bands at 2.3kb and 5.8kb.
How to cite: TAL3082 was a gift from Keith Joung (Addgene plasmid # 41256 ; http://n2t.net/addgene:41256 ; RRID:Addgene_41256)
